>Addgene plasmid #229016 | pLKO.1-mTagBFP2-rMPC1 shRNA | addgene full sequence | sequence record 458387 | Addgene NGS Result
CCCTGATTCTGTGGATAACCGTATTACCGCCTTTGAGTGAGCTGATACCGCTCGCCGCAGCCGAACGACC
GAGCGCAGCGAGTCAGTGAGCGAGGAAGCGGAAGAGCGCCCAATACGCAAACCGCCTCTCCCCGCGCGTT
GGCCGATTCATTAATGCAGCTGGCACGACAGGTTTCCCGACTGGAAAGCGGGCAGTGAGCGCAACGCAAT
TAATGTGAGTTAGCTCACTCATTAGGCACCCCAGGCTTTACACTTTATGCTTCCGGCTCGTATGTTGTGT
GGAATTGTGAGCGGATAACAATTTCACACAGGAAACAGCTATGACCATGATTACGCCAAGCGCGCAATTA
ACCCTCACTAAAGGGAACAAAAGCTGGAGCTGCAAGCTTAATGTAGTCTTATGCAATACTCTTGTAGTCT
TGCAACATGGTAACGATGAGTTAGCAACATGCCTTACAAGGAGAGAAAAAGCACCGTGCATGCCGATTGG
TGGAAGTAAGGTGGTACGATCGTGCCTTATTAGGAAGGCAACAGACGGGTCTGACATGGATTGGACGAAC
CACTGAATTGCCGCATTGCAGAGATATTGTATTTAAGTGCCTAGCTCGATACATAAACGGGTCTCTCTGG
TTAGACCAGATCTGAGCCTGGGAGCTCTCTGGCTAACTAGGGAACCCACTGCTTAAGCCTCAATAAAGCT
TGCCTTGAGTGCTTCAAGTAGTGTGTGCCCGTCTGTTGTGTGACTCTGGTAACTAGAGATCCCTCAGACC
CTTTTAGTCAGTGTGGAAAATCTCTAGCAGTGGCGCCCGAACAGGGACTTGAAAGCGAAAGGGAAACCAG
AGGAGCTCTCTCGACGCAGGACTCGGCTTGCTGAAGCGCGCACGGCAAGAGGCGAGGGGCGGCGACTGGT
GAGTACGCCAAAAATTTTGACTAGCGGAGGCTAGAAGGAGAGAGATGGGTGCGAGAGCGTCAGTATTAAG
CGGGGGAGAATTAGATCGCGATGGGAAAAAATTCGGTTAAGGCCAGGGGGAAAGAAAAAATATAAATTAA
AACATATAGTATGGGCAAGCAGGGAGCTAGAACGATTCGCAGTTAATCCTGGCCTGTTAGAAACATCAGA
AGGCTGTAGACAAATACTGGGACAGCTACAACCATCCCTTCAGACAGGATCAGAAGAACTTAGATCATTA
TATAATACAGTAGCAACCCTCTATTGTGTGCATCAAAGGATAGAGATAAAAGACACCAAGGAAGCTTTAG
ACAAGATAGAGGAAGAGCAAAACAAAAGTAAGACCACCGCACAGCAAGCGGCCGCTGATCTTCAGACCTG
GAGGAGGAGATATGAGGGACAATTGGAGAAGTGAATTATATAAATATAAAGTAGTAAAAATTGAACCATT
AGGAGTAGCACCCACCAAGGCAAAGAGAAGAGTGGTGCAGAGAGAAAAAAGAGCAGTGGGAATAGGAGCT
TTGTTCCTTGGGTTCTTGGGAGCAGCAGGAAGCACTATGGGCGCAGCGTCAATGACGCTGACGGTACAGG
CCAGACAATTATTGTCTGGTATAGTGCAGCAGCAGAACAATTTGCTGAGGGCTATTGAGGCGCAACAGCA
TCTGTTGCAACTCACAGTCTGGGGCATCAAGCAGCTCCAGGCAAGAATCCTGGCTGTGGAAAGATACCTA
AAGGATCAACAGCTCCTGGGGATTTGGGGTTGCTCTGGAAAACTCATTTGCACCACTGCTGTGCCTTGGA
ATGCTAGTTGGAGTAATAAATCTCTGGAACAGATTTGGAATCACACGACCTGGATGGAGTGGGACAGAGA
AATTAACAATTACACAAGCTTAATACACTCCTTAATTGAAGAATCGCAAAACCAGCAAGAAAAGAATGAA
CAAGAATTATTGGAATTAGATAAATGGGCAAGTTTGTGGAATTGGTTTAACATAACAAATTGGCTGTGGT
ATATAAAATTATTCATAATGATAGTAGGAGGCTTGGTAGGTTTAAGAATAGTTTTTGCTGTACTTTCTAT
AGTGAATAGAGTTAGGCAGGGATATTCACCATTATCGTTTCAGACCCACCTCCCAACCCCGAGGGGACCC
GACAGGCCCGAAGGAATAGAAGAAGAAGGTGGAGAGAGAGACAGAGACAGATCCATTCGATTAGTGAACG
GATCTCGACGGTATCGATCACGAGACTAGCCTCGAGCGGCCGCCCCCTTCACCGAGGGCCTATTTCCCAT
GATTCCTTCATATTTGCATATACGATACAAGGCTGTTAGAGAGATAATTGGAATTAATTTGACTGTAAAC
ACAAAGATATTAGTACAAAATACGTGACGTAGAAAGTAATAATTTCTTGGGTAGTTTGCAGTTTTAAAAT
TATGTTTTAAAATGGACTATCATATGCTTACCGTAACTTGAAAGTATTTCGATTTCTTGGCTTTATATAT
CTTGTGGAAAGGACGAAACACCGGCAAACGAAGTCGCTCAGCTCACTCGAGTGAGCTGAGCGACTTCGTT
TGTTTTTGAATTCTCGACCTCGAGACAAATGGCAGTATTCATCCACAATTTTAAAAGAAAAGGGGGGATT
GGGGGGTACAGTGCAGGGGAAAGAATAGTAGACATAATAGCAACAGACATACAAACTAAAGAATTACAAA
AACAAATTACAAAAATTCAAAATTTTCGGGTTTATTACAGGGACAGCAGAGATCCACTTTGGCCGCGGCT
CGAGGGGGTTGGGGTTGCGCCTTTTCCAAGGCAGCCCTGGGTTTGCGCAGGGACGCGGCTGCTCTGGGCG
TGGTTCCGGGAAACGCAGCGGCGCCGACCCTGGGTCTCGCACATTCTTCACGTCCGTTCGCAGCGTCACC
CGGATCTTCGCCGCTACCCTTGTGGGCCCCCCGGCGACGCTTCCTGCTCCGCCCCTAAGTCGGGAAGGTT
CCTTGCGGTTCGCGGCGTGCCGGACGTGACAAACGGAAGCCGCACGTCTCACTAGTACCCTCGCAGACGG
ACAGCGCCAGGGAGCAATGGCAGCGCGCCGACCGCGATGGGCTGTGGCCAATAGCGGCTGCTCAGCAGGG
CGCGCCGAGAGCAGCGGCCGGGAAGGGGCGGTGCGGGAGGCGGGGTGTGGGGCGGTAGTGTGGGCCCTGT
TCCTGCCCGCGCGGTGTTCCGCATTCTGCAAGCCTCCGGAGCGCACGTCGGCAGTCGGCTCCCTCGTTGA
CCGAATCACCGACCTCTCTCCCCAGGGGGATCCGCCACCATGGTGTCTAAGGGCGAAGAGCTGATTAAGG
AGAACATGCACATGAAGCTGTACATGGAGGGCACCGTGGACAACCATCACTTCAAGTGCACATCCGAGGG
CGAAGGCAAGCCCTACGAGGGCACCCAGACCATGAGAATCAAGGTGGTCGAGGGCGGCCCTCTCCCCTTC
GCCTTCGACATCCTGGCTACTAGCTTCCTCTACGGCAGCAAGACCTTCATCAACCACACCCAGGGCATCC
CCGACTTCTTCAAGCAGTCCTTCCCTGAGGGCTTCACATGGGAGAGAGTCACCACATACGAAGACGGGGG
CGTGCTGACCGCTACCCAGGACACCAGCCTCCAGGACGGCTGCCTCATCTACAACGTCAAGATCAGAGGG
GTGAACTTCACATCCAACGGCCCTGTGATGCAGAAGAAAACACTCGGCTGGGAGGCCTTCACCGAGACGC
TGTACCCCGCTGACGGCGGCCTGGAAGGCAGAAACGACATGGCCCTGAAGCTCGTGGGCGGGAGCCATCT
GATCGCAAACGCCAAGACCACATATAGATCCAAGAAACCCGCTAAGAACCTCAAGATGCCTGGCGTCTAC
TATGTGGACTACAGACTGGAAAGAATCAAGGAGGCCAACAACGAGACCTACGTCGAGCAGCACGAGGTGG
CAGTGGCCAGATACTGCGACCTCCCTAGCAAACTGGGGCACAAGCTTAATTAAGGTACCTTTAAGACCAA
TGACTTACAAGGCAGCTGTAGATCTTAGCCACTTTTTAAAAGAAAAGGGGGGACTGGAAGGGCTAATTCA
CTCCCAACGAAGACAAGATCTGCTTTTTGCTTGTACTGGGTCTCTCTGGTTAGACCAGATCTGAGCCTGG
GAGCTCTCTGGCTAACTAGGGAACCCACTGCTTAAGCCTCAATAAAGCTTGCCTTGAGTGCTTCAAGTAG
TGTGTGCCCGTCTGTTGTGTGACTCTGGTAACTAGAGATCCCTCAGACCCTTTTAGTCAGTGTGGAAAAT
CTCTAGCAGTAGTAGTTCATGTCATCTTATTATTCAGTATTTATAACTTGCAAAGAAATGAATATCAGAG
AGTGAGAGGAACTTGTTTATTGCAGCTTATAATGGTTACAAATAAAGCAATAGCATCACAAATTTCACAA
ATAAAGCATTTTTTTCACTGCATTCTAGTTGTGGTTTGTCCAAACTCATCAATGTATCTTATCATGTCTG
GCTCTAGCTATCCCGCCCCTAACTCCGCCCATCCCGCCCCTAACTCCGCCCAGTTCCGCCCATTCTCCGC
CCCATGGCTGACTAATTTTTTTTATTTATGCAGAGGCCGAGGCCGCCTCGGCCTCTGAGCTATTCCAGAA
GTAGTGAGGAGGCTTTTTTGGAGGCCTAGGGACGTACCCAATTCGCCCTATAGTGAGTCGTATTACGCGC
GCTCACTGGCCGTCGTTTTACAACGTCGTGACTGGGAAAACCCTGGCGTTACCCAACTTAATCGCCTTGC
AGCACATCCCCCTTTCGCCAGCTGGCGTAATAGCGAAGAGGCCCGCACCGATCGCCCTTCCCAACAGTTG
CGCAGCCTGAATGGCGAATGGG
[124 nt withheld, positions 4853-4976]
C
[91 nt withheld, positions 4978-5068]
A
[49 nt withheld, positions 5070-5118]
CCTTTGACGTTGGAGTCCACGTTCTTT
[37 nt withheld, positions 5146-5182]
ACCCTATCTCGGTCTATTCTTTTGATTTATAAGGGATTTTGCCGATTTCGGCCTATTGGTTAAAAAATGA
GCTGATTTAACAAAAATTTAACGCGAATTTTAACAAAATATTAACGCTTACAATTTAGGTGGCACTTTTC
GGGGAAATGTGCGCGGAACCCCTATTTGTTTATTTTTCTAAATACATTCAAATATGTATCCGCTCATGAG
ACAATAACCCTGATAAATGCTTCAATAATATTGAAAAAGGAAGAGTATGAGTATTCAACATTTCCGTGTC
GCCCTTATTCCCTTTTTTGCGGCATTTTGCCTTCCTGTTTTTGCTCACCCAGAAACGCTGGTGAAAGTAA
AAGATGCTGAAGATCAGTTGGGTGCACGAGTGGGTTACATCGAACTGGATCTCAACAGCGGTAAGATCCT
TGAGAGTTTTCGCCCCGAAGAACGTTTTCCAATGATGAGCACTTTTAAAGTTCTGCTATGTGGCGCGGTA
TTATCCCGTATTGACGCCGGGCAAGAGCAACTCGGTCGCCGCATACACTATTCTCAGAATGACTTGGTTG
AGTACTCACCAGTCACAGAAAAGCATCTTACGGATGGCATGACAGTAAGAGAATTATGCAGTGCTGCCAT
AACCATGAGTGATAACACTGCGGCCAACTTACTTCTGACAACGATCGGAGGACCGAAGGAGCTAACCGCT
TTTTTGCACAACATGGGGGATCATGTAACTCGCCTTGATCGTTGGGAACCGGAGCTGAATGAAGCCATAC
CAAACGACGAGCGTGACACCACGATGCCTGTAGCAATGGCAACAACGTTGCGCAAACTATTAACTGGCGA
ACTACTTACTCTAGCTTCCCGGCAACAATTAATAGACTGGATGGAGGCGGATAAAGTTGCAGGACCACTT
CTGCGCTCGGCCCTTCCGGCTGGCTGGTTTATTGCTGATAAATCTGGAGCCGGTGAGCGTGGGTCTCGCG
GTATCATTGCAGCACTGGGGCCAGATGGTAAGCCCTCCCGTATCGTAGTTATCTACACGACGGGGAGTCA
GGCAACTATGGATGAACGAAATAGACAGATCGCTGAGATAGGTGCCTCACTGATTAAGCATTGGTAACTG
TCAGACCAAGTTTACTCATATATACTTTAGATTGATTTAAAACTTCATTTTTAATTTAAAAGGATCTAGG
TGAAGATCCTTTTTGATAATCTCATGACCAAAATCCCTTAACGTGAGTTTTCGTTCCACTGAGCGTCAGA
CCCCGTAGAAAAGATCAAAGGATCTTCTTGAGATCCTTTTTTTCTGCGCGTAATCTGCTGCTTGCAAACA
AAAAAACCACCGCTACCAGCGGTGGTTTGTTTGCCGGATCAAGAGCTACCAACTCTTTTTCCGAAGGTAA
CTGGCTTCAGCAGAGCGCAGATACCAAATACTGTTCTTCTAGTGTAGCCGTAGTTAGGCCACCACTTCAA
GAACTCTGTAGCACCGCCTACATACCTCGCTCTGCTAATCCTGTTACCAGTGGCTGCTGCCAGTGGCGAT
AAGTCGTGTCTTACCGGGTTGGACTCAAGACGATAGTTACCGGATAAGGCGCAGCGGTCGGGCTGAACGG
GGGGTTCGTGCACACAGCCCAGCTTGGAGCGAACGACCTACACCGAACTGAGATACCTACAGCGTGAGCT
ATGAGAAAGCGCCACGCTTCCCGAAGGGAGAAAGGCGGACAGGTATCCGGTAAGCGGCAGGGTCGGAACA
GGAGAGCGCACGAGGGAGCTTCCAGGGGGAAACGCCTGGTATCTTTATAGTCCTGTCGGGTTTCGCCACC
TCTGACTTGAGCGTCGATTTTTGTGATGCTCGTCAGGGGGGCGGAGCCTATGGAAAAACGCCAGCAACGC
GGCCTTTTTACGGTTCCTGGCCTTTTGCTGGCCTTTTGCTCACATGTTCTTTCCTGCGTTATC
Features (pLannotate 1.2.2; 26 found; start..end, strand, type, name):
      1..104     +  rep_origin     RSF ori (fragment): Plasmids containing the RSF 1030 origin of replication can be propagated in E. coli cells that contain additional plasmids with compatible origins.
    106..198     +  CDS            lacI (fragment): lac repressor; lacI; The lac repressor binds to the lac operator to inhibit transcription in E. coli. This inhibition can be relieved by adding lactose or isopropyl-β-D-thiogalactopyranoside (IPTG).
    211..232     +  protein_bind   CAP binding site: CAP binding activates transcription in the presence of cAMP. E. coli catabolite activator protein
    247..277     +  promoter       lac promoter: promoter for the E. coli lac operon
    285..301     +  protein_bind   lac operator: The lac repressor binds to the lac operator to inhibit transcription in E. coli. This inhibition can be relieved by adding lactose or isopropyl-β-D-thiogalactopyranoside (IPTG). lac repressor encoded by lacI
    346..364     +  promoter       T3 promoter: promoter for bacteriophage T3 RNA polymerase
    392..618     +  promoter       RSV promoter: Rous sarcoma virus enhancer/promoter
    619..799     +  LTR            5' LTR (truncated): truncated 5' long terminal repeat (LTR) from HIV-1
    846..971     +  misc_feature   HIV-1 Ψ: packaging signal of human immunodeficiency virus type 1
    955..1318    +  CDS            HIV-1 gag (fragment): gag protein from human immunodeficiency virus 1; gag
   1464..1697    +  misc_feature   RRE: The Rev response element (RRE) of HIV-1 allows for Rev-dependent mRNA export from the nucleus to the cytoplasm.
   2074..2174    +  CDS            Rev (fragment): human immunodeficiency virus 1 (HIV-1) Rev protein; rev; enhances nuclear export of unspliced and incompletely spliced viral mRNAs
   2224..2464    +  promoter       U6 promoter: RNA polymerase III promoter for human U6 snRNA
   2569..2686    +  misc_feature   cPPT/CTS: central polypurine tract and central termination sequence of HIV-1
   2735..3245    +  promoter       hPGK promoter: human phosphoglycerate kinase 1 promoter
   3260..3970    +  CDS            mTagBFP2: mTagBFP2 is a basic (constitutively fluorescent) blue fluorescent protein published in 2011, derived from Entacmaea quadricolor. It is reported to be a very rapidly-maturing monomer with very low acid sensitivity.
   3972..4043    +  CDS            nef (fragment): NEF_HV1Z2 - Experimental evidence at protein level: Swiss-Prot protein existence level 1. Extracellular Nef protein targets CD4(+) T-lymphocytes for apoptosis by interacting with CXCR4 surface receptors. From Human immunodeficiency virus type 1 group M subtype D (isolate Z2/CDC-Z34) (HIV-1).
   4045..4278    +  LTR            3' LTR (ΔU3): self-inactivating 3' long terminal repeat (LTR) from HIV-1
   4350..4471    +  polyA_signal   SV40 poly(A) signal: SV40 polyadenylation signal
   4511..4646    +  rep_origin     SV40 ori: SV40 origin of replication
   4667..4685    -  promoter       T7 promoter: promoter for bacteriophage T7 RNA polymerase
   4693..4848    +  CDS            lacZα (fragment): LacZα fragment of β-galactosidase; lacZ fragment
   4853..5281    +  rep_origin     f1 ori (sequence partly withheld): f1 bacteriophage origin of replication; arrow indicates direction of (+) strand synthesis
   5334..5438    +  promoter       AmpR promoter: bla
   5439..6299    +  CDS            AmpR: β-lactamase; bla; confers resistance to ampicillin, carbenicillin, and related antibiotics
   6470..7058    +  rep_origin     ori: high-copy-number ColE1/pMB1/pBR322/pUC origin of replication
