[The description below was written by a language model from this plasmid's Addgene catalogue record and pLannotate feature annotations shown in this document.]
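Description:
pLKO.1-mTagBFP2-rMPC1 shRNA is a 7,135 bp lentiviral shRNA vector built on the pLKO.1 backbone and designed to knock down rat mitochondrial pyruvate carrier 1 (Mpc1, also known as Brp44l). It is maintained in E. coli through a high-copy ColE1/pUC-type origin and selected with ampicillin via the β-lactamase gene. An f1 origin and remnants of a lac/lacZα cloning region are also annotated. The short RSF ori, lacI, gag, Rev and nef hits in the feature table are fragments of backbone sequence rather than functional genes.

The transfer cassette follows a third-generation, self-inactivating layout. An RSV promoter drives a truncated HIV-1 5' LTR, followed by the Ψ packaging signal, the Rev response element and a cPPT/CTS. The cassette ends in a ΔU3 3' LTR, with an SV40 polyadenylation signal and SV40 origin downstream. Within it, the human U6 RNA polymerase III promoter transcribes a hairpin inserted between the AgeI and EcoRI sites (AgeI was destroyed during cloning). The hairpin is processed into an siRNA targeting the rat Mpc1 transcript.

A separate human PGK promoter drives mTagBFP2, a fast-maturing monomeric blue fluorescent protein. In this construct it occupies the marker position of the backbone, and no mammalian drug-resistance gene is annotated. Although the catalogue lists mTagBFP2 as a tag, it is expressed as an independent reporter and is not fused to any insert-encoded protein. Blue fluorescence therefore identifies cells that received the plasmid, which is the stated reason for including it. The construct can be transfected directly or packaged into lentiviral particles using helper plasmids. The associated work concerns the role of mitochondrial pyruvate transport in presynaptic metabolism and neurotransmission.
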