Addgene plasmid #229016: pLKO.1-mTagBFP2-rMPC1 shRNA
Purpose: Expression of an shRNA construct that knocks down rat MPC1. This plasmid also encodes a blue fluorescent protein tag to verify transfection
Depositing lab: Ghazaleh Ashrafi. Depositing organization: Washington University in Saint Louis. Publication: Mitochondrial pyruvate transport regulates presynaptic metabolism and neurotransmission. Tiwari A, Myeong J, Hashemiaghdam A, Stunault MI, Zhang H, Niu X, Laramie MA, Sponagel J, Shriver LP, Patti GJ, Klyachko VA, Ashrafi G. Sci Adv. 2024 Nov 15;10(46):eadp7423. doi: 10.1126/sciadv.adp7423. Epub 2024 Nov 15. PubMed 39546604.
Backbone
  Vector backbone: pLKO.1
  Backbone size w/o insert (bp): 7087
  Total vector size (bp): 7135
  Vector type: Mammalian Expression, Lentiviral
Growth in bacteria
  Bacterial resistance: Ampicillin, 100 μg/mL
  Growth temperature: 37°C
  Growth strain: NEB Stable
  Copy number: Unknown
Gene/Insert
  Gene/Insert name: MPC1 (alt name: mitochondrial pyruvate carrier 1)
  gRNA/shRNA sequence: CAAACGAAGTCGCTCAGCTCACTCGAGTGAGCTGAGCGACTTCGTTTG
  Species: R. norvegicus (rat)
  Entrez Gene: Mpc1 (a.k.a. Brp44l, SLC54A1)
  Promoter: U6
  Tag / fusion protein: mTagBFP2 (C terminal on backbone)
  Cloning method: Restriction Enzyme; 5′ cloning site AgeI (destroyed during cloning); 3′ cloning site EcoRI (not destroyed)
  Sequencing primers: 5′ GACTATCATATGCTTACCGT
Terms and licenses: Academic/Nonprofit Terms; Industry Terms: Not Available to Industry
Depositor comments: Please visit https://pubmed.ncbi.nlm.nih.gov/38562794/ for bioRxiv preprint.
How to cite: pLKO.1-mTagBFP2-rMPC1 shRNA was a gift from Ghazaleh Ashrafi (Addgene plasmid # 229016 ; http://n2t.net/addgene:229016 ; RRID:Addgene_229016)
